Addgene plasmid #29723: pET Biotin His6 mOrange LIC cloning vector (H6-mOrange)
Purpose: (Empty Backbone)
Depositing lab: Scott Gradia. Depositing organization: University of California, Berkeley.
Backbone
  Vector backbone: pET
  Backbone size (bp): 6082
  Vector type: Bacterial Expression
  Tag / fusion protein: mOrange (C terminal on backbone); AviTag (biotin) (N terminal on backbone); 6xHis (N terminal on backbone); TEV cleavage site (N terminal on backbone)
Growth in bacteria
  Bacterial resistance: Kanamycin, 50 μg/mL
  Growth temperature: 37°C
  Growth strain: DH5alpha
  Copy number: Low Copy
Gene/Insert
  Gene/Insert name: None
  Tag / fusion protein: Biotin - His6 - TEV (N terminal on backbone); mOrange (C terminal on backbone)
  Cloning method: Restriction Enzyme; 5′ cloning site LIC site vGFP (destroyed during cloning); 3′ cloning site LIC site vGFP (destroyed during cloning)
  Sequencing primers: 5′ T7 forward; 3′ mOrange reverse (5'gcaccttgaagcgcatgaact)
Terms and licenses: Academic/Nonprofit Terms; Industry Terms: Not Available to Industry
Depositor comments: This plasmid is an empty vector. Your gene can be inserted with a LIC cloning protocol. mOrange has a excitation max of 548 nm and an emission max of 562 nm. To clone into this vector, add LIC tags to the 5' end of your PCR primers. Forward - 5'TACTTCCAATCCAATGCA3' Reverse - 5'CTCCCACTACCAATGCC 3' Do NOT include a stop codon with your reverse primer. Linearize the plasmid with SspI, then gel purify. When digesting the DNA with T4 polymerase, use dCTP for the insert and dGTP for your linearized vector. More information on this vector can be found through http://qb3.berkeley.edu/qb3/macrolab/
How to cite: pET Biotin His6 mOrange LIC cloning vector (H6-mOrange) was a gift from Scott Gradia (Addgene plasmid # 29723 ; http://n2t.net/addgene:29723 ; RRID:Addgene_29723)
