[The description below was written by a language model from this plasmid's Addgene catalogue record and pLannotate feature annotations shown in this document.]
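Description:
pET Biotin His6 mOrange LIC cloning vector (H6-mOrange) is an empty 6,082 bp pET-family bacterial expression backbone designed to receive an open reading frame by ligation-independent cloning (LIC). It is selected with kanamycin through an aph(3')-Ia resistance gene and replicates from a ColE1/pBR322-type origin. The adjacent bom region and rop gene fit the low copy number stated in the record. An f1 phage origin is also present, and short tetracycline-resistance fragments flanking lacI appear to be leftovers from the pBR322 lineage rather than working markers.

The expression cassette has the standard pET layout: a T7 promoter followed by a lac operator and the T7 gene 10 ribosome binding site, with a plasmid-borne lacI gene supplying repressor. Transcription therefore depends on T7 RNA polymerase in the host and can be induced with IPTG, and it ends at the T7 terminator. Upstream of the cloning site the reading frame encodes an AviTag for biotinylation, a 6xHis tag and a TEV protease site. The AviTag is listed in the catalogue fields but was not picked up by the automated annotation. Downstream lies the coding sequence for mOrange, a monomeric DsRed derivative with excitation and emission maxima of 548 and 562 nm.

The vector is linearised at the LIC site, which is destroyed during cloning. An insert lacking a stop codon is expressed as a fusion with a removable N-terminal biotin-His6 purification handle and a C-terminal orange fluorescent reporter. The annotation also flags short His-tag and SET1-like fragments after mOrange, whose role the record does not explain. Typical uses are monitoring expression and solubility and affinity-purifying recombinant proteins from E. coli.
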