Features (pLannotate 1.2.2; 21 found; start..end, strand, type, name):
     12..440     +  rep_origin     f1 ori (sequence partly withheld): f1 bacteriophage origin of replication; arrow indicates direction of (+) strand synthesis
    494..551     +  promoter       AmpR promoter (fragment): bla
    560..1375    -  CDS            KanR: aminoglycoside phosphotransferase; aph(3')-Ia; confers resistance to kanamycin in bacteria or G418 (Geneticin®) in eukaryotes
   1497..2085    +  rep_origin     ori: high-copy-number ColE1/pMB1/pBR322/pUC origin of replication
   2271..2413    -  misc_feature   bom: basis of mobility region from pBR322
   2515..2706    -  CDS            rop: Rop protein, which maintains plasmids at low copy number; rop
   2723..3103    +  CDS            YPB1_ECOLX: Protein predicted: Swiss-Prot protein existence level 4. From Escherichia coli.
   3175..3466    -  CDS            TcR (fragment): tetracycline efflux protein; tet; confers resistance to tetracycline
   3481..3502    -  protein_bind   CAP binding site: CAP binding activates transcription in the presence of cAMP. E. coli catabolite activator protein
   3515..4597    -  CDS            lacI: lac repressor; lacI; The lac repressor binds to the lac operator to inhibit transcription in E. coli. This inhibition can be relieved by adding lactose or isopropyl-β-D-thiogalactopyranoside (IPTG).
   4598..4675    -  promoter       lacI promoter: lacI
   4683..4962    -  CDS            TcR (fragment): tetracycline efflux protein; tet; confers resistance to tetracycline
   4984..5002    +  promoter       T7 promoter: promoter for bacteriophage T7 RNA polymerase
   5003..5027    +  protein_bind   lac operator: The lac repressor binds to the lac operator to inhibit transcription in E. coli. This inhibition can be relieved by adding lactose or isopropyl-β-D-thiogalactopyranoside (IPTG). lac repressor encoded by lacI
   5042..5064    +  RBS            RBS: efficient ribosome binding site from bacteriophage T7 gene 10 (Olins and Rangwala, 1989)
   5122..5139    +  CDS            6xHis: 6xHis affinity tag
   5140..5156    +  CDS            TEV site (fragment): tobacco etch virus (TEV) protease recognition and cleavage site
   5197..5903    +  CDS            mOrange (fragment): orange monomeric derivative of DsRed fluorescent protein (Shanet et al., 2004) mammalian codon-optimized
   5926..5943    +  CDS            9xHis (fragment): 9xHis affinity tag
   5953..6002    +  CDS            SET1 (fragment): solubility-enhancement tag derived from T7 phage gene 10B
   6010..6057    +  terminator     T7 terminator: transcription terminator for bacteriophage T7 RNA polymerase
>Addgene plasmid #29723 | pET Biotin His6 mOrange LIC cloning vector (H6-mOrange) | depositor full sequence | sequence record 13813 | Author sequence
TGGCGAATGGG
[124 nt withheld, positions 12-135]
C
[91 nt withheld, positions 137-227]
A
[49 nt withheld, positions 229-277]
CCTTTGACGTTGGAGTCCACGTTCTTT
[37 nt withheld, positions 305-341]
ACCCTATCTCGGTCTATTCTTTTGATTTATAAGGGATTTTGCCGATTTCGGCCTATTGGTTAAAAAATGA
GCTGATTTAACAAAAATTTAACGCGAATTTTAACAAACTAGTAACGTTTACAATTTCAGGTGGCACTTTT
CGGGGAAATGTGCGCGGAACCCCTATTTGTTTATTTTTCTAAATACATTCAAATATGTATCCGCTCATGA
ATTAATTCTTAGAAAAACTCATCGAGCATCAAATGAAACTGCAATTTATTCATATCAGGATTATCAATAC
CATATTTTTGAAAAAGCCGTTTCTGTAATGAAGGAGAAAACTCACCGAGGCAGTTCCATAGGATGGCAAG
ATCCTGGTATCGGTCTGCGATTCCGACTCGTCCAACATCAATACAACCTATTAATTTCCCCTCGTCAAAA
ATAAGGTTATCAAGTGAGAAATCACCATGAGTGACGACTGAATCCGGTGAGAATGGCAAAAGTTTATGCA
TTTCTTTCCAGACTTGTTCAACAGGCCAGCCATTACGCTCGTCATCAAAATCACTCGCATCAACCAAACC
GTTATTCATTCGTGATTGCGCCTGAGCGAGACGAAATACGCGATCGCTGTTAAAAGGACAATTACAAACA
GGAATCGAATGCAACCGGCGCAGGAACACTGCCAGCGCATCAACAATGTTTTCACCTGAATCAGGATATT
CTTCTAATACCTGGAATGCTGTTTTCCCGGGGATCGCAGTGGTGAGTAACCATGCATCATCAGGAGTACG
GATAAAATGCTTGATGGTCGGAAGAGGCATAAATTCCGTCAGCCAGTTTAGTCTGACCATCTCATCTGTA
ACATCATTGGCAACGCTACCTTTGCCATGTTTCAGAAACAACTCTGGCGCATCGGGCTTCCCATACAATC
GATAGATTGTCGCACCTGATTGCCCGACATTATCGCGAGCCCATTTATACCCATATAAATCAGCATCCAT
GTTGGAATTTAATCGCGGCCTAGAGCAAGACGTTTCCCGTTGAATATGGCTCATAACACCCCTTGTATTA
CTGTTTATGTAAGCAGACAGTTTTATTGTTCATGACCAAAATCCCTTAACGTGAGTTTTCGTTCCACTGA
GCGTCAGACCCCGTAGAAAAGATCAAAGGATCTTCTTGAGATCCTTTTTTTCTGCGCGTAATCTGCTGCT
TGCAAACAAAAAAACCACCGCTACCAGCGGTGGTTTGTTTGCCGGATCAAGAGCTACCAACTCTTTTTCC
GAAGGTAACTGGCTTCAGCAGAGCGCAGATACCAAATACTGTCCTTCTAGTGTAGCCGTAGTTAGGCCAC
CACTTCAAGAACTCTGTAGCACCGCCTACATACCTCGCTCTGCTAATCCTGTTACCAGTGGCTGCTGCCA
GTGGCGATAAGTCGTGTCTTACCGGGTTGGACTCAAGACGATAGTTACCGGATAAGGCGCAGCGGTCGGG
CTGAACGGGGGGTTCGTGCACACAGCCCAGCTTGGAGCGAACGACCTACACCGAACTGAGATACCTACAG
CGTGAGCTATGAGAAAGCGCCACGCTTCCCGAAGGGAGAAAGGCGGACAGGTATCCGGTAAGCGGCAGGG
TCGGAACAGGAGAGCGCACGAGGGAGCTTCCAGGGGGAAACGCCTGGTATCTTTATAGTCCTGTCGGGTT
TCGCCACCTCTGACTTGAGCGTCGATTTTTGTGATGCTCGTCAGGGGGGCGGAGCCTATGGAAAAACGCC
AGCAACGCGGCCTTTTTACGGTTCCTGGCCTTTTGCTGGCCTTTTGCTCACATGTTCTTTCCTGCGTTAT
CCCCTGATTCTGTGGATAACCGTATTACCGCCTTTGAGTGAGCTGATACCGCTCGCCGCAGCCGAACGAC
CGAGCGCAGCGAGTCAGTGAGCGAGGAAGCGGAAGAGCGCCTGATGCGGTATTTTCTCCTTACGCATCTG
TGCGGTATTTCACACCGCATATATGGTGCACTCTCAGTACAATCTGCTCTGATGCCGCATAGTTAAGCCA
GTATACACTCCGCTATCGCTACGTGACTGGGTCATGGCTGCGCCCCGACACCCGCCAACACCCGCTGACG
CGCCCTGACGGGCTTGTCTGCTCCCGGCATCCGCTTACAGACAAGCTGTGACCGTCTCCGGGAGCTGCAT
GTGTCAGAGGTTTTCACCGTCATCACCGAAACGCGCGAGGCAGCTGCGGTAAAGCTCATCAGCGTGGTCG
TGAAGCGATTCACAGATGTCTGCCTGTTCATCCGCGTCCAGCTCGTTGAGTTTCTCCAGAAGCGTTAATG
TCTGGCTTCTGATAAAGCGGGCCATGTTAAGGGCGGTTTTTTCCTGTTTGGTCACTGATGCCTCCGTGTA
AGGGGGATTTCTGTTCATGGGGGTAATGATACCGATGAAACGAGAGAGGATGCTCACGATACGGGTTACT
GATGATGAACATGCCCGGTTACTGGAACGTTGTGAGGGTAAACAACTGGCGGTATGGATGCGGCGGGACC
AGAGAAAAATCACTCAGGGTCAATGCCAGCGCTTCGTTAATACAGATGTAGGTGTTCCACAGGGTAGCCA
GCAGCATCCTGCGATGCAGATCCGGAACATAATGGTGCAGGGCGCTGACTTCCGCGTTTCCAGACTTTAC
GAAACACGGAAACCGAAGACCATTCATGTTGTTGCTCAGGTCGCAGACGTTTTGCAGCAGCAGTCGCTTC
ACGTTCGCTCGCGTATCGGTGATTCATTCTGCTAACCAGTAAGGCAACCCCGCCAGCCTAGCCGGGTCCT
CAACGACAGGAGCACGATCATGCGCACCCGTGGGGCCGCCATGCCGGCGATAATGGCCTGCTTCTCGCCG
AAACGTTTGGTGGCGGGACCAGTGACGAAGGCTTGAGCGAGGGCGTGCAAGATTCCGAATACCGCAAGCG
ACAGGCCGATCATCGTCGCGCTCCAGCGAAAGCGGTCCTCGCCGAAAATGACCCAGAGCGCTGCCGGCAC
CTGTCCTACGAGTTGCATGATAAAGAAGACAGTCATAAGTGCGGCGACGATAGTCATGCCCCGCGCCCAC
CGGAAGGAGCTGACTGGGTTGAAGGCTCTCAAGGGCATCGGTCGAGATCCCGGTGCCTAATGAGTGAGCT
AACTTACATTAATTGCGTTGCGCTCACTGCCCGCTTTCCAGTCGGGAAACCTGTCGTGCCAGCTGCATTA
ATGAATCGGCCAACGCGCGGGGAGAGGCGGTTTGCGTATTGGGCGCCAGGGTGGTTTTTCTTTTCACCAG
TGAGACGGGCAACAGCTGATTGCCCTTCACCGCCTGGCCCTGAGAGAGTTGCAGCAAGCGGTCCACGCTG
GTTTGCCCCAGCAGGCGAAAATCCTGTTTGATGGTGGTTAACGGCGGGATATAACATGAGCTGTCTTCGG
TATCGTCGTATCCCACTACCGAGATATCCGCACCAACGCGCAGCCCGGACTCGGTAATGGCGCGCATTGC
GCCCAGCGCCATCTGATCGTTGGCAACCAGCATCGCAGTGGGAACGATGCCCTCATTCAGCATTTGCATG
GTTTGTTGAAAACCGGACATGGCACTCCAGTCGCCTTCCCGTTCCGCTATCGGCTGAATTTGATTGCGAG
TGAGATATTTATGCCAGCCAGCCAGACGCAGACGCGCCGAGACAGAACTTAATGGGCCCGCTAACAGCGC
GATTTGCTGGTGACCCAATGCGACCAGATGCTCCACGCCCAGTCGCGTACCGTCTTCATGGGAGAAAATA
ATACTGTTGATGGGTGTCTGGTCAGAGACATCAAGAAATAACGCCGGAACATTAGTGCAGGCAGCTTCCA
CAGCAATGGCATCCTGGTCATCCAGCGGATAGTTAATGATCAGCCCACTGACGCGTTGCGCGAGAAGATT
GTGCACCGCCGCTTTACAGGCTTCGACGCCGCTTCGTTCTACCATCGACACCACCACGCTGGCACCCAGT
TGATCGGCGCGAGATTTAATCGCCGCGACAATTTGCGACGGCGCGTGCAGGGCCAGACTGGAGGTGGCAA
CGCCAATCAGCAACGACTGTTTGCCCGCCAGTTGTTGTGCCACGCGGTTGGGAATGTAATTCAGCTCCGC
CATCGCCGCTTCCACTTTTTCCCGCGTTTTCGCAGAAACGTGGCTGGCCTGGTTCACCACGCGGGAAACG
GTCTGATAAGAGACACCGGCATACTCTGCGACATCGTATAACGTTACTGGTTTCACATTCACCACCCTGA
ATTGACTCTCTTCCGGGCGCTATCATGCCATACCGCGAAAGGTTTTGCGCCATTCGATGGTGTCCGGGAT
CTCGACGCTCTCCCTTATGCGACTCCTGCATTAGGAAGCAGCCCAGTAGTAGGTTGAGGCCGTTGAGCAC
CGCCGCCGCAAGGAATGGTGCATGCAAGGAGATGGCGCCCAACAGTCCCCCGGCCACGGGGCCTGCCACC
ATACCCACGCCGAAACAAGCGCTCATGAGCCCGAAGTGGCGAGCCCGATCTTCCCCATCGGTGATGTCGG
CGATATAGGCGCCAGCAACCGCACCTGTGGCGCCGGTGATGCCGGCCACGATGCGTCCGGCGTAGAGGAT
CGAGATCTCGATCCCGCGAAATTAATACGACTCACTATAGGGGAATTGTGAGCGGATAACAATTCCCCTC
TAGAAATAATTTTGTTTAACTTTAAGAAGGAGATATACCATGGGAGGCCTGAACGATATTTTTGAAGCGC
AGAAAATTGAATGGCATGAACACCATCACCATCACCATGAAAACCTGTACTTCCAATCCAATATTGGTAG
TGGGAGCAACGGCAGCAGCGGATCCGTGAGCAAGGGCGAGGAGAATAACATGGCCATCATCAAGGAGTTC
ATGCGCTTCAAGGTGCGCATGGAGGGCTCCGTGAACGGCCACGAGTTCGAGATCGAGGGCGAGGGCGAGG
GCCGCCCCTACGAGGGCTTTCAGACCGCTAAGCTGAAGGTGACCAAGGGTGGCCCCCTGCCCTTCGCCTG
GGACATCCTGTCCCCTCAGTTCACCTACGGCTCCAAGGCCTACGTGAAGCACCCCGCCGACATCCCCGAC
TACTTCAAGCTGTCCTTCCCCGAGGGCTTCAAGTGGGAGCGCGTGATGAACTTCGAGGACGGCGGCGTGG
TGACCGTGACCCAGGACTCCTCCCTCCAGGACGGCGAGTTCATCTACAAGGTGAAGCTGCGCGGCACCAA
CTTCCCCTCCGACGGCCCCGTAATGCAGAAGAAGACCATGGGCTGGGAGGCCTCCTCCGAGCGGATGTAC
CCCGAGGACGGCGCCCTGAAGGGCGAGATCAAGATGAGGCTGAAGCTGAAGGACGGCGGCCACTACACCT
CCGAGGTCAAGACCACCTACAAGGCCAAGAAGCCCGTGCAGCTGCCCGGCGCCTACATCGTCGGCATCAA
GTTGGACATCACCTCCCACAACGAGGACTACACCATCGTGGAACAGTACGAACGCGCCGAGGGCCGCCAC
TCCACCGGCGGCATGGACGAGCTGTACAAGTAATAGTAAGCGGCCGCACTCGAGCACCACCACCACCACC
ACTGAGATCCGGCTGCTAACAAAGCCCGAAAGGAAGCTGAGTTGGCTGCTGCCACCGCTGAGCAATAACT
AGCATAACCCCTTGGGGCCTCTAAACGGGTCTTGAGGGGTTTTTTGCTGAAAGGAGGAACTATATCCGGA
T
