>Addgene plasmid #29723 | pET Biotin His6 mOrange LIC cloning vector (H6-mOrange) | addgene partial sequence | sequence record 35241 | 29723 with pBRrevBam
ATACGACTCACTATAGGGGAATTGTGAGCGGATAACAATTCCCCTCTAGAAATAATTTTGTTTAACTTTA
AGAAGGAGATATACCATGGGAGGCCTGAACGATATTTTTGAAGCGCAGAAAATTGAATGGCATGAACACC
ATCACCATCACCATGAAAACCTGTACTTCCAATCCAATATTGGTAGTGGGAGCAACGGCAGCAGCGGATC
CGTGAGCAAGGGCGAGGAGAATAACATGGCCATCATCAAGGAGTTCATGCGCTTCAAGGTGCGCATGGAG
GGCTCCGTGAACGGCCACGAGTTCGAGATCGAGGGCGAGGGCGAGGGCCGCCCCTACGAGGGCTTTCAGA
CCGCTAAGCTGAAGGTGACCAAGGGTGGCCCCCTGCCCTTCGCCTGGGACATCCTGTCCCCTCAGTTCAC
CTACGGCTCCAAGGCCTACGTGAAGCACCCCGCCGACATCCCCGACTACTTCAAGCTGTCCTTCCCCGAG
GGCTTCAAGTGGGAGCGCGTGATGAACTTCGAGGACGGCGGCGTGGTGACCGTGACCCAGGACTCCTCCC
TCCAGGACGGCGAGTTCATCTACAAGGTGAAGCTGCGCGGCACCAACTTCCCCTCCGACGGCCCCGTAAT
GCAGAAGAAGACCATGGGCTGGGAGGCCTCCTCCGAGCGGATGTACCCCGAGGACGGCGCCCTGAAGGGC
GAGATCAAGATGAGGCTGAA
